Addgene plasmid #19463: pcDNA5/FRT/TO DNAK
Depositing lab: Harm Kampinga. Depositing organization: University Medical Center Groningen. Publication: Computational analysis of the human HSPH/HSPA/DNAJ family and cloning of a human HSPH/HSPA/DNAJ expression library. Hageman J, Kampinga HH. Cell Stress Chaperones. 2009 Jan;14(1):1-21. doi: 10.1007/s12192-008-0060-2. Epub 2008 Aug 7. PubMed 18686016.
Backbone
  Vector backbone: pcDNA5/FRT/TO
  Backbone manufacturer: Invitrogen
  Backbone size w/o insert (bp): 5137
  Vector type: Mammalian Expression
  Selectable markers: Hygromycin
Growth in bacteria
  Bacterial resistance: Ampicillin, 100 μg/mL
  Growth temperature: 37°C
  Growth strain: DH5alpha
  Copy number: High Copy
Gene/Insert
  Gene/Insert name: dnaK molecular chaperone DnaK (alt name: dnaK)
  Species: Escherichia coli HS
  Insert size (bp): 1928
  Cloning method: Restriction Enzyme; 5′ cloning site BamHI (not destroyed); 3′ cloning site NotI (not destroyed)
  Sequencing primers: 5′ LNCX; 3′ BGH-rev
Terms and licenses: Academic/Nonprofit Terms; Industry Terms: Not Available to Industry
Depositor comments: Part of the HSP70 gene family Disclaimer: For cloning the various HSP genes, the Stratagene reference RNA for cDNA synthesis was used and genes were amplified from this mixture that originates from 10 different cell lines from different somatic origin and ultimately coming from 10 different individuals. This strategy was used to maximize the chance for the presence of individual HSP transcripts. Users must be aware that this mixture thus represents 20 complete haploid genomes, meaning that for each individual gene there might be polymorphisms that could potentially have functional consequences. The library was sequence verified only for the presence of the correct gene.
How to cite: pcDNA5/FRT/TO DNAK was a gift from Harm Kampinga (Addgene plasmid # 19463 ; http://n2t.net/addgene:19463 ; RRID:Addgene_19463)
