[The description below was written by a language model from this plasmid's Addgene catalogue record and pLannotate feature annotations shown in this document.]
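Description:
pcDNA5/FRT/TO DNAK is a mammalian expression plasmid built on the Invitrogen pcDNA5/FRT/TO backbone (about 5.1 kb) and carrying the Escherichia coli molecular chaperone gene dnaK, the bacterial member of the HSP70 family. The roughly 1.9 kb insert was cloned between BamHI and NotI sites, both of which are retained, giving a construct of about 7 kb. In bacteria the plasmid replicates from a high-copy ColE1/pUC-type origin and is selected with ampicillin through the bla gene and its own promoter. The small bom, lac promoter/operator, lacI, f1 ori and ble fragments in the annotation are partial matches to backbone sequence, not functional units.

The dnaK coding sequence sits downstream of the human CMV immediate-early enhancer and promoter and is followed by the bovine growth hormone polyadenylation signal. Two short elements annotated immediately after the CMV promoter as tet-operator-containing fragments correspond to tandem tet operator sites. These make transcription repressible in cells expressing the Tet repressor and inducible with tetracycline or doxycycline. No epitope tag or reporter is annotated on the insert.

Downstream, an FRT site directly precedes the hygromycin resistance coding sequence and an SV40 poly(A) signal, with no complete promoter annotated in front of it. This arrangement fits FLP-mediated integration into a host line carrying a genomic FRT target, where recombination would place the marker behind a resident promoter so that hygromycin selects correct single-copy integrants.

The plasmid belongs to a chaperone expression library of HSPH/HSPA/DNAJ family members. The depositor's note about amplification from pooled human reference RNA and possible polymorphisms is a library-wide disclaimer. It does not obviously apply to this bacterial gene, and the library was verified only for the presence of the correct gene.
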