Features (pLannotate 1.2.2; 21 found; start..end, strand, type, name):
     28..80      -  misc_feature   bom (fragment): basis of mobility region from pBR322
    235..614     +  enhancer       CMV enhancer: human cytomegalovirus immediate early enhancer
    615..818     +  promoter       CMV promoter: human cytomegalovirus (CMV) immediate early promoter
    820..839     +  promoter       PLtetO-1 promoter (fragment): modified phage lambda PL promoter with tet operator sites (Lutz and Bujard, 1997)
    841..860     +  promoter       PLtetO-1 promoter (fragment): modified phage lambda PL promoter with tet operator sites (Lutz and Bujard, 1997)
    868..901     +  promoter       TRE3GV promoter (fragment): 3rd-generation Tet-responsive promoter that can be activated by binding of Tet-On® 3G, optimized for retroviral and lentiviral vectors
   1005..2918    +  CDS            dnaK (sequence partly withheld): DNAK_ECOLI - Also known as groP, grpF, seg. Experimental evidence at protein level: Swiss-Prot protein existence level 1. Plays an essential role in the initiation of phage lambda DNA replication, where it acts in an ATP-dependent fashion with the DnaJ protein to release lambda O and P proteins from the preprimosomal complex. DnaK is also involved in chromosomal DNA replication, possibly through an analogous interaction with the DnaA protein. Also participates actively in the response to hyperosmotic shock. From Escherichia coli (strain K12).
   3006..3230    +  polyA_signal   bGH poly(A) signal: bovine growth hormone polyadenylation signal
   3234..3255    +  promoter       SV40 promoter (fragment): SV40 enhancer and early promoter
   3276..3509    +  rep_origin     f1 ori (fragment) (sequence partly withheld): f1 bacteriophage origin of replication; arrow indicates direction of (+) strand synthesis
   3514..3561    +  protein_bind   FRT: FLP-mediated recombination occurs in the 8-bp core sequence TCTAGAAA (Turan and Bode, 2011). FLP recombinase from the Saccharomyces cerevisiae 2μ plasmid
   3569..4591    +  CDS            HygR: aminoglycoside phosphotransferase from E. coli; aph(4)-Ia; confers resistance to hygromycin
   4601..4726    +  CDS            ble (fragment): BLE_KLEPN - Experimental evidence at protein level: Swiss-Prot protein existence level 1. Binding protein with a strong affinity to the bleomycin family of antibiotics. Binds to CL990; an antimitotic-antibiotic compound. From Klebsiella pneumoniae.
   4721..4842    +  polyA_signal   SV40 poly(A) signal: SV40 polyadenylation signal
   4915..4931    -  protein_bind   lac operator: The lac repressor binds to the lac operator to inhibit transcription in E. coli. This inhibition can be relieved by adding lactose or isopropyl-β-D-thiogalactopyranoside (IPTG). lac repressor encoded by lacI
   4939..4969    -  promoter       lac promoter: promoter for the E. coli lac operon
   4984..5005    -  protein_bind   CAP binding site: CAP binding activates transcription in the presence of cAMP. E. coli catabolite activator protein
   5018..5110    -  CDS            lacI (fragment): lac repressor; lacI; The lac repressor binds to the lac operator to inhibit transcription in E. coli. This inhibition can be relieved by adding lactose or isopropyl-β-D-thiogalactopyranoside (IPTG).
   5293..5881    -  rep_origin     ori: high-copy-number ColE1/pMB1/pBR322/pUC origin of replication
   6052..6912    -  CDS            AmpR: β-lactamase; bla; confers resistance to ampicillin, carbenicillin, and related antibiotics
   6913..7017    -  promoter       AmpR promoter: bla
>Addgene plasmid #19463 | pcDNA5/FRT/TO DNAK | depositor full sequence | sequence record 9099 | Author sequence
GACGGATCGGGAGATCTCCCGATCCCCTATGGTGCACTCTCAGTACAATCTGCTCTGATGCCGCATAGTT
AAGCCAGTATCTGCTCCCTGCTTGTGTGTTGGAGGTCGCTGAGTAGTGCGCGAGCAAAATTTAAGCTACA
ACAAGGCAAGGCTTGACCGACAATTGCATGAAGAATCTGCTTAGGGTTAGGCGTTTTGCGCTGCTTCGCG
ATGTACGGGCCAGATATACGCGTTGACATTGATTATTGACTAGTTATTAATAGTAATCAATTACGGGGTC
ATTAGTTCATAGCCCATATATGGAGTTCCGCGTTACATAACTTACGGTAAATGGCCCGCCTGGCTGACCG
CCCAACGACCCCCGCCCATTGACGTCAATAATGACGTATGTTCCCATAGTAACGCCAATAGGGACTTTCC
ATTGACGTCAATGGGTGGAGTATTTACGGTAAACTGCCCACTTGGCAGTACATCAAGTGTATCATATGCC
AAGTACGCCCCCTATTGACGTCAATGACGGTAAATGGCCCGCCTGGCATTATGCCCAGTACATGACCTTA
TGGGACTTTCCTACTTGGCAGTACATCTACGTATTAGTCATCGCTATTACCATGGTGATGCGGTTTTGGC
AGTACATCAATGGGCGTGGATAGCGGTTTGACTCACGGGGATTTCCAAGTCTCCACCCCATTGACGTCAA
TGGGAGTTTGTTTTGGCACCAAAATCAACGGGACTTTCCAAAATGTCGTAACAACTCCGCCCCATTGACG
CAAATGGGCGGTAGGCGTGTACGGTGGGAGGTCTATATAAGCAGAGCTCTCCCTATCAGTGATAGAGATC
TCCCTATCAGTGATAGAGATCGTCGACGAGCTCGTTTAGTGAACCGTCAGATCGCCTGGAGACGCCATCC
ACGCTGTTTTGACCTCCATAGAAGACACCGGGACCGATCCAGCCTCCGGACTCTAGCGTTTAAACTTAAG
CTTGGTACCGAGCTCGGATCCACCATGGGTAAAATAATTGGTATCGACCTGGGTACTACCAACTCTTGTG
TAGCGATTATGGATGGCACCACTCCTCGCGTGCTGGAGAACGCCGAAGGCGATCGCACCACGCCTTCTAT
CATTGCCTATACCCAGGATGGTGAAACTCTAGTTGGTCAGCCGGCTAAACGTCAGGCAGTGACGAACCCG
CAAAACACTCTGTTTGCGATTAAACGCCTGATTGGTCGCCGCTTCCAGGACGAAGAAGTACAGCGTGATG
TTTCCATCATGCCGTTCAAAATTATTGCTGCTGATAACGGCGACGCATGGGTCGAAGTTAAAGGCCAGAA
AATGGCACCGCCGCAGATTTCTGCTGAAGTGCTGAAAAAAATGAAGAAAACCGCTGAAGATTACCTGGGT
GAACCGGTAACTGAAGCTGTTATCACCGTACCGGCATACTTTAACGATGCTCAGCGTCAGGCAACCAAAG
ACGCAGGCCGTATCGCTGGTCTGGAAGTAAAACGTATCATCAACGAACCGACCGCAGCTGCGCTGGCTTA
CGGTCTGGACAAAGGCACTGGCAACCGTACTATCGCGGTTTATGACCTGGGTGGTGGTACTTTCGATATT
TCTATTATCGAAATCGACGAAGTTGACGGCGAAAAAACCTTCGAAGTTCTGGCAACCAACGGTGATACCC
ACCTGGGGGGTGAAGACTTCGACAGCCGTCTGATCAACTATCTGGTTGAAGAATTCAAGAAAGATCAGGG
CATTGACCTGCGCAACGATCCGCTGGCAATGCAGCGCCTGAAAGAAGCGGCAGAAAAAGCGAAAATCGAA
CTGTCTTCCGCTCAGCAGACCGACGTTAACCTGCCATACATCACTGCAGACGCGACCGGTCCGAAACACA
TGAACATCAAAGTGACTCGTGCGAAACTGGAAAGCCTGGTTGAAGATCTGGTAAACCGTTCCATTGAGCC
GCTGAAAGTTGCACTGCAGGACGCTGGCCTGTCCGTATCTGATATCGACGACGTTATCCTCGTTGGTGGT
CAGACTCGTATGCCAATGGTTCAGAAGAAAGTTGCTGAGTTCTTTGGTAAAGAGCCGCGTAAAGACGTTA
ACCCGGACGAAGCTGTAGCAATCGGTGCTGCTGTTCAGGGTGGTGTTCTGACTGGTGACGTAAAAGACGT
ACTGCTGCTGGACGTTACCCCGCTGTCTCTGGGTATCGAAACCATGGGCGGTGTGATGACGACGCTGATC
GCGAAAAACACCACTATCCCGACCAAGCACAGCCAGGTGTTCTCTACCGCTGAAGACAACCAGTCTGCGG
TAACCATCCATGTGCTGCAGGGTGAACGTAAACGTGCGGCTGATAACAAATCTCTGGGTCAGTTCAACCT
AGATGGTATCAACCCGGCACCGCGCGGCATGCCGCAGATCGAAGTTACCTTCGATATCGATGCTGACGGT
ATCCTGCACGTTTCCGCGAAAGATAAAAACAGCGGTAAAGAGCAGAAGATCACCATCAAGGCTTCTTCTG
GT
[288 nt withheld, positions 2523-2810]
CAGCAGCAACATGCCCAGCAGCAGACTGCCGGTGCTGATGCTTCTGCAAACAACGCGAAAGATGACGATG
TTGTCGACGCTGAATTTGAAGAAGTCAAAGACAAAAAATAATCGCCCTATAAACGGGTAATTATACTGAC
ACGGGGCGGCCGCTCGAGTCTAGAGGGCCCGTTTAAACCCGCTGATCAGCCTCGACTGTGCCTTCTAGTT
GCCAGCCATCTGTTGTTTGCCCCTCCCCCGTGCCTTCCTTGACCCTGGAAGGTGCCACTCCCACTGTCCT
TTCCTAATAAAATGAGGAAATTGCATCGCATTGTCTGAGTAGGTGTCATTCTATTCTGGGGGGTGGGGTG
GGGCAGGACAGCAAGGGGGAGGATTGGGAAGACAATAGCAGGCATGCTGGGGATGCGGTGGGCTCTATGG
CTTCTGAGGCGGAAAGAACCAGCTGGGGCTCTAGGGGGTATCCCC
[124 nt withheld, positions 3276-3399]
C
[91 nt withheld, positions 3401-3491]
AGGGTGATGGTTCACGTACCTAGAAGTTCCTATTCCGAAGTTCCTATTCTCTAGAAAGTATAGGAACTTC
CTTGGCCAAAAAGCCTGAACTCACCGCGACGTCTGTCGAGAAGTTTCTGATCGAAAAGTTCGACAGCGTC
TCCGACCTGATGCAGCTCTCGGAGGGCGAAGAATCTCGTGCTTTCAGCTTCGATGTAGGAGGGCGTGGAT
ATGTCCTGCGGGTAAATAGCTGCGCCGATGGTTTCTACAAAGATCGTTATGTTTATCGGCACTTTGCATC
GGCCGCGCTCCCGATTCCGGAAGTGCTTGACATTGGGGAATTCAGCGAGAGCCTGACCTATTGCATCTCC
CGCCGTGCACAGGGTGTCACGTTGCAAGACCTGCCTGAAACCGAACTGCCCGCTGTTCTGCAGCCGGTCG
CGGAGGCCATGGATGCGATCGCTGCGGCCGATCTTAGCCAGACGAGCGGGTTCGGCCCATTCGGACCGCA
AGGAATCGGTCAATACACTACATGGCGTGATTTCATATGCGCGATTGCTGATCCCCATGTGTATCACTGG
CAAACTGTGATGGACGACACCGTCAGTGCGTCCGTCGCGCAGGCTCTCGATGAGCTGATGCTTTGGGCCG
AGGACTGCCCCGAAGTCCGGCACCTCGTGCACGCGGATTTCGGCTCCAACAATGTCCTGACGGACAATGG
CCGCATAACAGCGGTCATTGACTGGAGCGAGGCGATGTTCGGGGATTCCCAATACGAGGTCGCCAACATC
TTCTTCTGGAGGCCGTGGTTGGCTTGTATGGAGCAGCAGACGCGCTACTTCGAGCGGAGGCATCCGGAGC
TTGCAGGATCGCCGCGGCTCCGGGCGTATATGCTCCGCATTGGTCTTGACCAACTCTATCAGAGCTTGGT
TGACGGCAATTTCGATGATGCAGCTTGGGCGCAGGGTCGATGCGACGCAATCGTCCGATCCGGAGCCGGG
ACTGTCGGGCGTACACAAATCGCCCGCAGAAGCGCGGCCGTCTGGACCGATGGCTGTGTAGAAGTACTCG
CCGATAGTGGAAACCGACGCCCCAGCACTCGTCCGAGGGCAAAGGAATAGCACGTACTACGAGATTTCGA
TTCCACCGCCGCCTTCTATGAAAGGTTGGGCTTCGGAATCGTTTTCCGGGACGCCGGCTGGATGATCCTC
CAGCGCGGGGATCTCATGCTGGAGTTCTTCGCCCACCCCAACTTGTTTATTGCAGCTTATAATGGTTACA
AATAAAGCAATAGCATCACAAATTTCACAAATAAAGCATTTTTTTCACTGCATTCTAGTTGTGGTTTGTC
CAAACTCATCAATGTATCTTATCATGTCTGTATACCGTCGACCTCTAGCTAGAGCTTGGCGTAATCATGG
TCATAGCTGTTTCCTGTGTGAAATTGTTATCCGCTCACAATTCCACACAACATACGAGCCGGAAGCATAA
AGTGTAAAGCCTGGGGTGCCTAATGAGTGAGCTAACTCACATTAATTGCGTTGCGCTCACTGCCCGCTTT
CCAGTCGGGAAACCTGTCGTGCCAGCTGCATTAATGAATCGGCCAACGCGCGGGGAGAGGCGGTTTGCGT
ATTGGGCGCTCTTCCGCTTCCTCGCTCACTGACTCGCTGCGCTCGGTCGTTCGGCTGCGGCGAGCGGTAT
CAGCTCACTCAAAGGCGGTAATACGGTTATCCACAGAATCAGGGGATAACGCAGGAAAGAACATGTGAGC
AAAAGGCCAGCAAAAGGCCAGGAACCGTAAAAAGGCCGCGTTGCTGGCGTTTTTCCATAGGCTCCGCCCC
CCTGACGAGCATCACAAAAATCGACGCTCAAGTCAGAGGTGGCGAAACCCGACAGGACTATAAAGATACC
AGGCGTTTCCCCCTGGAAGCTCCCTCGTGCGCTCTCCTGTTCCGACCCTGCCGCTTACCGGATACCTGTC
CGCCTTTCTCCCTTCGGGAAGCGTGGCGCTTTCTCATAGCTCACGCTGTAGGTATCTCAGTTCGGTGTAG
GTCGTTCGCTCCAAGCTGGGCTGTGTGCACGAACCCCCCGTTCAGCCCGACCGCTGCGCCTTATCCGGTA
ACTATCGTCTTGAGTCCAACCCGGTAAGACACGACTTATCGCCACTGGCAGCAGCCACTGGTAACAGGAT
TAGCAGAGCGAGGTATGTAGGCGGTGCTACAGAGTTCTTGAAGTGGTGGCCTAACTACGGCTACACTAGA
AGAACAGTATTTGGTATCTGCGCTCTGCTGAAGCCAGTTACCTTCGGAAAAAGAGTTGGTAGCTCTTGAT
CCGGCAAACAAACCACCGCTGGTAGCGGTGGTTTTTTTGTTTGCAAGCAGCAGATTACGCGCAGAAAAAA
AGGATCTCAAGAAGATCCTTTGATCTTTTCTACGGGGTCTGACGCTCAGTGGAACGAAAACTCACGTTAA
GGGATTTTGGTCATGAGATTATCAAAAAGGATCTTCACCTAGATCCTTTTAAATTAAAAATGAAGTTTTA
AATCAATCTAAAGTATATATGAGTAAACTTGGTCTGACAGTTACCAATGCTTAATCAGTGAGGCACCTAT
CTCAGCGATCTGTCTATTTCGTTCATCCATAGTTGCCTGACTCCCCGTCGTGTAGATAACTACGATACGG
GAGGGCTTACCATCTGGCCCCAGTGCTGCAATGATACCGCGAGACCCACGCTCACCGGCTCCAGATTTAT
CAGCAATAAACCAGCCAGCCGGAAGGGCCGAGCGCAGAAGTGGTCCTGCAACTTTATCCGCCTCCATCCA
GTCTATTAATTGTTGCCGGGAAGCTAGAGTAAGTAGTTCGCCAGTTAATAGTTTGCGCAACGTTGTTGCC
ATTGCTACAGGCATCGTGGTGTCACGCTCGTCGTTTGGTATGGCTTCATTCAGCTCCGGTTCCCAACGAT
CAAGGCGAGTTACATGATCCCCCATGTTGTGCAAAAAAGCGGTTAGCTCCTTCGGTCCTCCGATCGTTGT
CAGAAGTAAGTTGGCCGCAGTGTTATCACTCATGGTTATGGCAGCACTGCATAATTCTCTTACTGTCATG
CCATCCGTAAGATGCTTTTCTGTGACTGGTGAGTACTCAACCAAGTCATTCTGAGAATAGTGTATGCGGC
GACCGAGTTGCTCTTGCCCGGCGTCAATACGGGATAATACCGCGCCACATAGCAGAACTTTAAAAGTGCT
CATCATTGGAAAACGTTCTTCGGGGCGAAAACTCTCAAGGATCTTACCGCTGTTGAGATCCAGTTCGATG
TAACCCACTCGTGCACCCAACTGATCTTCAGCATCTTTTACTTTCACCAGCGTTTCTGGGTGAGCAAAAA
CAGGAAGGCAAAATGCCGCAAAAAAGGGAATAAGGGCGACACGGAAATGTTGAATACTCATACTCTTCCT
TTTTCAATATTATTGAAGCATTTATCAGGGTTATTGTCTCATGAGCGGATACATATTTGAATGTATTTAG
AAAAATAAACAAATAGGGGTTCCGCGCACATTTCCCCGAAAAGTGCCACCTGACGTC
