>Addgene plasmid #19463 | pcDNA5/FRT/TO DNAK | addgene partial sequence | sequence record 25240 | 19463 with LNCX
CTGTTTTGACCTCCATAGAAGANACCGGGACCGATCCAGCCTCCGGACTCTAGCGTTTAAACTTAAGCTT
GGTACCGAGCTCGGATCCACCATGGGTAAAATAATTGGTATCGACCTGGGTACTACCAACTCTTGTGTAG
CGATTATGGATGGCACCACTCCTCGCGTGCTGGAGAACGCCGAAGGCGATCGCACCACGCCTTCTATCAT
TGCCTATACCCAGGATGGTGAAACTCTAGTTGGTCAGCCGGCTAAACGTCAGGCAGTGACGAACCCGCAA
AACACTCTGTTTGCGATTAAACGCCTGATTGGTCGCCGCTTCCAGGACGAAGAAGTACAGCGTGATGTTT
CCATCATGCCGTTCAAAATTATTGCTGCTGATAACGGCGACGCATGGGTCGAAGTTAAAGGCCAGAAAAT
GGCACCGCCGCAGATTTCTGCTGAAGTGCTGAAAAAAATGAAGAAAACCGCTGAAGATTACCTGGGTGAA
CCGGTAACTGAAGCTGTTATCACCGTACCGGCATACTTTAACGATGCTCAGCGTCAGGCAACCAAAGACG
CAGGCCGTATCGCTGGTCTGGAAGTAAAACGTATCATCAACGAACCGACCGCAGCTGCGCTGGCTTANNN
NNNNNANNNNNGNNNNNNNACCGTACTATCGCGGTTTATGACCTGGGTGGTGGTACTTTCGATATTTCTA
TTATCGAAATCGACGAAGTTGACGGCGAAAAAACCTTCGAAGTTCTGGCAACCAAC
